Addgene plasmid #47068: pBXC3H
Purpose: (Empty Backbone) FX cloning E.coli expression vector with araBAD promoter and C-terminal 3C protease cleavage site and 10x His tag
Depositing lab: Raimund Dutzler & Eric Geertsma. Depositing organization: University of Zurich. Publication: A versatile and efficient high-throughput cloning tool for structural biology. Geertsma ER, Dutzler R. Biochemistry. 2011 Apr 19;50(15):3272-8. Epub 2011 Mar 25. 10.1021/bi200178z PubMed 21410291.
Backbone
  Vector backbone: pBAD24
  Backbone manufacturer: LM Guzman
  Backbone size (bp): 5780
  Modifications to backbone: modified for compatibility with FX cloning and added tags/fusion proteins
  Vector type: Bacterial Expression
  Promoter: araBAD
  Tag / fusion protein: 3C protease site (PreScission site) (C terminal on backbone); decaHis (10x His) (C terminal on backbone)
Growth in bacteria
  Bacterial resistance: Chloramphenicol and Ampicillin, 25 & 100 μg/mL
  Growth temperature: 37°C
  Growth strain: DB3.1
  Copy number: Unknown
Gene/Insert
  Cloning method: Unknown
  Sequencing primers: 5′ pBAD-F; 3′ pBAD-R
Terms and licenses: Academic/Nonprofit Terms; Industry Terms: Not Available to Industry
How to cite: pBXC3H was a gift from Raimund Dutzler & Eric Geertsma (Addgene plasmid # 47068 ; http://n2t.net/addgene:47068 ; RRID:Addgene_47068)
