[The description below was written by a language model from this plasmid's Addgene catalogue record and pLannotate feature annotations shown in this document.]
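Description:
pBXC3H is an empty bacterial expression backbone of 5,780 bp derived from pBAD24 and adapted for FX cloning, a high-throughput subcloning system developed for structural biology. It replicates in E. coli from a ColE1/pMB1-type origin (with the adjacent bom region and a remnant of rop from the pBR322 lineage) and carries a β-lactamase gene for ampicillin selection. Expression is driven by the araBAD promoter, with the divergently transcribed araC regulator on the same plasmid, so transcription of an inserted gene is induced by L-arabinose. The rrnB T1 and T2 terminators lie downstream of the cloning region.

Between the promoter and the terminators sits a counterselection stuffer in reverse orientation, containing the ccdB toxin gene, a ccdA fragment and a chloramphenicol acetyltransferase gene with its promoter. This explains the dual chloramphenicol and ampicillin selection of the empty vector and its propagation in the CcdB-tolerant strain DB3.1. When an open reading frame replaces the stuffer, recombinants can be recovered in ordinary ccdB-sensitive strains, where uncut or religated parental vector is lethal. An attR1 site and lac UV5 promoter within the stuffer suggest it originates from a Gateway-type cassette, although the record does not describe Gateway use.

According to the catalogue entry, the inserted protein is fused at its C terminus to a 3C (PreScission) protease cleavage site followed by a decahistidine tag, allowing metal-affinity purification and later tag removal. The automated annotation does not label these elements directly. A short "capTEV" fragment just downstream of the stuffer probably reflects the histidine stretch, and the two "SV40 NLS" calls are likely spurious short matches.
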