Features (pLannotate 1.2.2; 19 found; start..end, strand, type, name):
    120..285     +  promoter       araBAD promoter: araBAD; promoter of the L-arabinose operon of E. coli; the araC regulatory gene is transcribed in the opposite direction (Guzman et al., 1995)
    373..675     -  CDS            ccdB: CCDB_ECOLI - Also known as G, letB, letD. Experimental evidence at protein level: Swiss-Prot protein existence level 1. Toxic component of a type II toxin-antitoxin (TA) system, functioning in plasmid maintainence. Responsible for the post- segregational killing (PSK) of plasmid-free cells, also referred to as a plasmid addiction system. Half-life of over 2 hours. Cell killing by CcdB is accompanied by filamentation, defects in chromosome and plasmid segregation, defects in cell division, formation of anucleate cells, decreased DNA synthesis and plasmid loss. Interferes with the activity of DN
    680..838     -  CDS            ccdA (fragment): CCDA_ECO57 - Also known as H, letA. Experimental evidence at protein level: Swiss-Prot protein existence level 1. Antitoxin component of a type II toxin-antitoxin (TA) system which inhibits the post-segregational killing (PSK) of plasmid-free cells, also referred to as a plasmid addiction system. Binds to and blocks the activity of CcdB; will also remove bound CcdB protein from the CcdB-GyrA complex by forming a CcdA-CcdB complex, a process termed rejuvenation. Functions as a transcriptional corepressor for the ccdAB operon, repression also requires CcdB (By similarity). From Escherichia coli
   1017..1676    -  CDS            CmR: chloramphenicol acetyltransferase; cat; confers resistance to chloramphenicol
   1677..1706    -  promoter       cat promoter (fragment): promoter of the E. coli cat gene encoding chloramphenicol acetyltransferase
   1730..1760    -  promoter       lac UV5 promoter: E. coli lac promoter with an "up" mutation
   1785..1909    -  protein_bind   attR1: mutant version of attR; recombination site for the Gateway® LR reaction LR Clonase™
   1928..1948    -  CDS            SV40 NLS: nuclear localization signal of SV40 (simian virus 40) large T antigen
   1952..1972    -  CDS            SV40 NLS: nuclear localization signal of SV40 (simian virus 40) large T antigen
   2108..2125    +  CDS            capTEV™ (fragment): composite tag for in vivo biotinylation, TEV protease cleavage, and 6xHis tagging
   2232..2347    +  ncRNA          5S rRNA: Accession: RF00001 - 5S ribosomal RNA
   2351..2437    +  terminator     rrnB T1 terminator: Escherichia coli rrnB; transcription terminator T1 from the E. coli rrnB gene
   2529..2556    +  terminator     rrnB T2 terminator: transcription terminator T2 from the E. coli rrnB gene
   2575..2666    +  promoter       AmpR promoter: bla
   2667..3527    +  CDS            AmpR: β-lactamase; bla; confers resistance to ampicillin, carbenicillin, and related antibiotics
   3698..4286    +  rep_origin     ori: high-copy-number ColE1/pMB1/pBR322/pUC origin of replication
   4472..4612    -  misc_feature   bom: basis of mobility region from pBR322
   4714..4754    -  CDS            rop (fragment): Rop protein, which maintains plasmids at low copy number; rop
   4876..5754    -  CDS            araC: L-arabinose regulatory protein; araC
>Addgene plasmid #47068 | pBXC3H | depositor full sequence | sequence record 67094 | pBXC3H sequence 5780 bps
AAGAAACCAATTGTCCATATTGCATCAGACATTGCCGTCACTGCGTCTTTTACTGGCACTTCTCGCTAAC
CAAACCGGTAACCCCGCTTATTAAAAGCATTCTGTAACAAAGCGGGACCAAAGCCATGACAAAAACGCGT
AACAAAAGTGTCTATAATCACGGCAGAAAAGTCCACATTGATTATTTGCACGGCGTCACACTTTGCTATG
CCATAGCATTTTTATCCATAAGATTAGCGGATCCTACCTGACGCTTTTTATCGCAACTCTCTACTGTTTC
TCCATACCCGTTTTTTGGGCTAACAGGAGGAATTAACCATGAGTTGAAGAGCGACCTGCAGACTGGCTGT
GTATAAGGGAGCCTGACATTTATATTCCCCAGAACATCAGGTTAATGGCGTTTTTGATGTCATTTTCGCG
GTGGCTGAGATCAGCCACTTCTTCCCCGATAACGGAGACCGGCACACTGGCCATATCGGTGGTCATCATG
CGCCAGCTTTCATCCCCGATATGCACCACCGGGTAAAGTTCACGGGAGACTTTATCTGACAGCAGACGTG
CACTGGCCAGGGGGATCACCATCCGTCGCCCGGGCGTGTCAATAATATCACTCTGTACATCCACAAACAG
ACGATAACGGCTCTCTCTTTTATAGGTGTAAACCTTAAACTGCATTTCACCAGCCCCTGTTCTCGTCAGC
AAAAGAGCCGTTCATTTCAATAAACCGGGCGACCTCAGCCATCCCTTCCTGATTTTCCGCTTTCCAGCGT
TCGGCACGCAGACGACGGGCTTCATTCTGCATGGTTGTGCTTACCAGACCGGAGATATTGACATCATATA
TGCCTTGAGCAACTGATAGCTGTCGCTGTCAACTGTCACTGTAATACGCTGCTTCATAGCATACCTCTTT
TTGACATACTTCGGGTATACATATCAGTATATATTCTTATACCGCAAAAATCAGCGCGCAAATACGCATA
CTGTTATCTGGCTTTTAGTAAGCCGGATCCACGCGTTTACGCCCCGCCCTGCCACTCATCGCAGTACTGT
TGTAATTCATTAAGCATTCTGCCGACATGGAAGCCATCACAAACGGCATGATGAACCTGAATCGCCAGCG
GCATCAGCACCTTGTCGCCTTGCGTATAATATTTGCCCATGGTGAAAACGGGGGCGAAGAAGTTGTCCAT
ATTGGCCACGTTTAAATCAAAACTGGTGAAACTCACCCAGGGATTGGCTGAGACGAAAAACATATTCTCA
ATAAACCCTTTAGGGAAATAGGCCAGGTTTTCACCGTAACACGCCACATCTTGCGAATATATGTGTAGAA
ACTGCCGGAAATCGTCGTGGTATTCACTCCAGAGCGATGAAAACGTTTCAGTTTGCTCATGGAAAACGGT
GTAACAAGGGTGAACACTATCCCATATCACCAGCTCACCGTCTTTCATTGCCATACGGAATTCCGGATGA
GCATTCATCAGGCGGGCAAGAATGTGAATAAAGGCCGGATAAAACTTGTGCTTATTTTTCTTTACGGTCT
TTAAAAAGGCCGTAATATCCAGCTGAACGGTCTGGTTATAGGTACATTGAGCAACTGACTGAAATGCCTC
AAAATGTTCTTTACGATGCCATTGGGATATATCAACGGTGGTATATCCAGTGATTTTTTTCTCCATTTTA
GCTTCCTTAGCTCCTGAAAATCTCGACGGATCCTAACTCAAAATCCACACATTATACGAGCCGGAAGCAT
AAAGTGTAAAGCCTGGGGTGCCTAATGCGGCCGCCATAGTGACTGGATATGTTGTGTTTTACAGTATTAT
GTAGTCTGTTTTTTATGCAAAATCTAATTTAATATATTGATATTTATATCATTTTACGTTTCTCGTTCAG
CTTTTTTGTACAAACTTGTGATATCGAATTCGCTAGCTACCTTTCTCTTCTTTTTTGGATCTACCTTTCT
CTTCTTTTTTGGGGATCCACTAGTTCAGCTCTTCTGCATTAGAAGTTTTGTTTCAAGGTCCACACCATCA
TCATCACCATCATCATCATCATTAATAATCTAGAACAAAAACTCATCTCAGAAGAGGATCTGAATAGCGC
CGTCGACCATCATCATCATCATCATTGAGTTTAAACGGTCTCCAGCTTGGCTGTTTTGGCGGATGAGAGA
AGATTTTCAGCCTGATACAGATTAAATCAGAACGCAGAAGCGGTCTGATAAAACAGAATTTGCCTGGCGG
CAGTAGCGCGGTGGTCCCACCTGACCCCATGCCGAACTCAGAAGTGAAACGCCGTAGCGCCGATGGTAGT
GTGGGGTCTCCCCATGCGAGAGTAGGGAACTGCCAGGCATCAAATAAAACGAAAGGCTCAGTCGAAAGAC
TGGGCCTTTCGTTTTATCTGTTGTTTGTCGGTGAACGCTCTCCTGAGTAGGACAAATCCGCCGGGAGCGG
ATTTGAACGTTGCGAAGCAACGGCCCGGAGGGTGGCGGGCAGGACGCCCGCCATAAACTGCCAGGCATCA
AATTAAGCAGAAGGCCATCCTGACGGATGGCCTTTTTGCGTTTCTACAAACTCTTTTGTTTATTTTTCTA
AATACATTCAAATATGTATCCGCTCATGAGACAATAACCCTGATAAATGCTTCAATAATATTGAAAAAGG
AAGAGTATGAGTATTCAACATTTCCGTGTCGCCCTTATTCCCTTTTTTGCGGCATTTTGCCTTCCTGTTT
TTGCTCACCCAGAAACGCTGGTGAAAGTAAAAGATGCTGAAGATCAGTTGGGTGCACGAGTGGGTTACAT
CGAACTGGATCTCAACAGCGGTAAGATCCTTGAGAGTTTTCGCCCCGAAGAACGTTTTCCAATGATGAGC
ACTTTTAAAGTTCTGCTATGTGGCGCGGTATTATCCCGTGTTGACGCCGGGCAAGAGCAACTCGGTCGCC
GCATACACTATTCTCAGAATGACTTGGTTGAGTACTCACCAGTCACAGAAAAGCATCTTACGGATGGCAT
GACAGTAAGAGAATTATGCAGTGCTGCCATAACCATGAGTGATAACACTGCGGCCAACTTACTTCTGACA
ACGATCGGAGGACCGAAGGAGCTAACCGCTTTTTTGCACAACATGGGGGATCATGTAACTCGCCTTGATC
GTTGGGAACCGGAGCTGAATGAAGCCATACCAAACGACGAGCGTGACACCACGATGCCTGTAGCAATGGC
AACAACGTTGCGCAAACTATTAACTGGCGAACTACTTACTCTAGCTTCCCGGCAACAATTAATAGACTGG
ATGGAGGCGGATAAAGTTGCAGGACCACTTCTGCGCTCGGCCCTTCCGGCTGGCTGGTTTATTGCTGATA
AATCTGGAGCCGGTGAGCGTGGGTCTCGCGGTATCATTGCAGCACTGGGGCCAGATGGTAAGCCCTCCCG
TATCGTAGTTATCTACACGACGGGGAGTCAGGCAACTATGGATGAACGAAATAGACAGATCGCTGAGATA
GGTGCCTCACTGATTAAGCATTGGTAACTGTCAGACCAAGTTTACTCATATATACTTTAGATTGATTTAA
AACTTCATTTTTAATTTAAAAGGATCTAGGTGAAGATCCTTTTTGATAATCTCATGACCAAAATCCCTTA
ACGTGAGTTTTCGTTCCACTGAGCGTCAGACCCCGTAGAAAAGATCAAAGGATCTTCTTGAGATCCTTTT
TTTCTGCGCGTAATCTGCTGCTTGCAAACAAAAAAACCACCGCTACCAGCGGTGGTTTGTTTGCCGGATC
AAGAGCTACCAACTCTTTTTCCGAAGGTAACTGGCTTCAGCAGAGCGCAGATACCAAATACTGTCCTTCT
AGTGTAGCCGTAGTTAGGCCACCACTTCAAGAACTCTGTAGCACCGCCTACATACCTCGCTCTGCTAATC
CTGTTACCAGTGGCTGCTGCCAGTGGCGATAAGTCGTGTCTTACCGGGTTGGACTCAAGACGATAGTTAC
CGGATAAGGCGCAGCGGTCGGGCTGAACGGGGGGTTCGTGCACACAGCCCAGCTTGGAGCGAACGACCTA
CACCGAACTGAGATACCTACAGCGTGAGCTATGAGAAAGCGCCACGCTTCCCGAAGGGAGAAAGGCGGAC
AGGTATCCGGTAAGCGGCAGGGTCGGAACAGGAGAGCGCACGAGGGAGCTTCCAGGGGGAAACGCCTGGT
ATCTTTATAGTCCTGTCGGGTTTCGCCACCTCTGACTTGAGCGTCGATTTTTGTGATGCTCGTCAGGGGG
GCGGAGCCTATGGAAAAACGCCAGCAACGCGGCCTTTTTACGGTTCCTGGCCTTTTGCTGGCCTTTTGCT
CACATGTTCTTTCCTGCGTTATCCCCTGATTCTGTGGATAACCGTATTACCGCCTTTGAGTGAGCTGATA
CCGCTCGCCGCAGCCGAACGACCGAGCGCAGCGAGTCAGTGAGCGAGGAAGCGGAAGTGCCCCTGATGCG
GTATTTTCTCCTTACGCATCTGTGCGGTATTTCACACCGCATATGGTGCACTCTCAGTACAATCTGCTCT
GATGCCGCATAGTTAAGCCAGTATACACTCCGCTATCGCTACGTGACTGGGTCATGGCTGCGCCCCGACA
CCCGCCAACACCCGCTGACGCGCCCTGACGGGCTTGTCTGCTCCCGGCATCCGCTTACAGACAAGCTGTG
ACCGTCTCCGGGAGCTGCATGTGTCAGAGGTTTTCACCGTCATCACCGAAACGCGCGAGGCAGCAGATCA
ATTCGCGCGCGAAGGCGAAGCGGCATGCATAATGTGCCTGTCAAATGGACGAAGCAGGGATTCTGCAAAC
CCTATGCTACTCCGTCAAGCCGTCAATTGTCTGATTCGTTACCAATTATGACAACTTGACGGCTACATCA
TTCACTTTTTCTTCACAACCGGCACGGAACTCGCTCGGGCTGGCCCCGGTGCATTTTTTAAATACCCGCG
AGAAATAGAGTTGATCGTCAAAACCAACATTGCGACCGACGGTGGCGATAGGCATCCGGGTGGTGCTCAA
AAGCAGCTTCGCCTGGCTGATACGTTGGTCCTCGCGCCAGCTTAAGACGCTAATCCCTAACTGCTGGCGG
AAAAGATGTGACAGACGCGACGGCGACAAGCAAACATGCTGTGCGACGCTGGCGATATCAAAATTGCTGT
CTGCCAGGTGATCGCTGATGTACTGACAAGCCTCGCGTACCCGATTATCCATCGGTGGATGGAGCGACTC
GTTAATCGCTTCCATGCGCCGCAGTAACAATTGCTCAAGCAGATTTATCGCCAGCAGCTCCGAATAGCGC
CCTTCCCCTTGCCCGGCGTTAATGATTTGCCCAAACAGGTCGCTGAAATGCGGCTGGTGCGCTTCATCCG
GGCGAAAGAACCCCGTATTGGCAAATATTGACGGCCAGTTAAGCCATTCATGCCAGTAGGCGCGCGGACG
AAAGTAAACCCACTGGTGATACCATTCGCGAGCCTCCGGATGACGACCGTAGTGATGAATCTCTCCTGGC
GGGAACAGCAAAATATCACCCGGTCGGCAAACAAATTCTCGTCCCTGATTTTTCACCACCCCCTGACCGC
GAATGGTGAGATTGAGAATATAACCTTTCATTCCCAGCGGTCGGTCGATAAAAAAATCGAGATAACCGTT
GGCCTCAATCGGCGTTAAACCCGCCACCAGATGGGCATTAAACGAGTATCCCGGCAGCAGGGGATCATTT
TGCGCTTCAGCCATACTTTTCATACTCCCGCCATTCAGAG
