>Addgene plasmid #47068 | pBXC3H | addgene partial sequence | sequence record 73132 | CAT-R 5'-GCAACTGACTGAAATGCCTC-3'
TCAACGGTGGTATATCCAGTGATTTTTTTCTCCATTTTAGCTTCCTTAGCTCCTGAAAATCTCGACGGAT
CCTAACTCAAAATCCACACATTATACGAGCCGGAAGCATAAAGTGTAAAGCCTGGGGTGCCTAATGCGGC
CGCCATAGTGACTGGATATGTTGTGTTTTACAGTATTATGTAGTCTGTTTTTTATGCAAAATCTAATTTA
ATATATTGATATTTATATCATTTTACGTTTCTCGTTCAGCTTTTTTGTACAAACTTGTGATATCGAATTC
GCTAGCTACCTTTCTCTTCTTTTTTGGATCTACCTTTCTCTTCTTTTTTGGGGATCCACTAGTTCAGCTC
TTCTGCATTAGAAGTTTTGTTTCAAGGTCCACACCATCATCATCACCATCATCATCATCATTAATAATCT
AGAACAAAAACTCATCTCAGAAGAGGATCTGAATAGCGCCGTCGACCATCATCATCATCATCATTGAGTT
TAAACGGTCTCCAGCTTGGCTGTTTTGGCGGATGAGAGAAGATTTTCAGCCTGATACAGATTAAATCAGA
ACGCAGAAGCGGTCTGATAAAACAGAATTTGCCTGGCGGCAGTAGCGCGGTGGTCCCACCTGACCCCATG
CCGAACTCAGAAGTGAAACGCCGTAGCGCCGATGGTAGTGTGGGGTCTCCCCATGCGAGAGTAGGGAACT
GCCAGGCATCAAATAAAACGAAAGGCTCAGTCGAAAGACTGGGCCTTTCGTTTTATCTGTTGTTTGTCGG
TGAACGCTCTCCTGAGTAGGACAAATCCGCCGGGAGCGGATTTGAACGTTGCGAAGCAACGCC
