>Addgene plasmid #47068 | pBXC3H | addgene partial sequence | sequence record 73133 | pBAD-F 5'-ATGCCATAGCATTTTTATCC-3'
ATCGCAACTCTCTACTGTTTCTCCATACCCGTTTTTTGGGCTAACAGGAGGAATTAACCATGAGTTGAAG
AGCGACCTGCAGACTGGCTGTGTATAAGGGAGCCTGACATTTATATTCCCCAGAACATCAGGTTAATGGC
GTTTTTGATGTCATTTTCGCGGTGGCTGAGATCAGCCACTTCTTCCCCGATAACGGAGACCGGCACACTG
GCCATATCGGTGGTCATCATGCGCCAGCTTTCATCCCCGATATGCACCACCGGGTAAAGTTCACGGGAGA
CTTTATCTGACAGCAGACGTGCACTGGCCAGGGGGATCACCATCCGTCGCCCGGGCGTGTCAATAATATC
ACTCTGTACATCCACAAACAGACGATAACGGCTCTCTCTTTTATAGGTGTAAACCTTAAACTGCATTTCA
CCAGCCCCTGTTCTCGTCAGCAAAAGAGCCGTTCATTTCAATAAACCGGGCGACCTCAGCCATCCCTTCC
TGATTTTCCGCTTTCCAGCGTTCGGCACGCAGACGACGGGCTTCATTCTGCATGGTTGTGCTTACCAGAC
CGGAGATATTGACATCATATATGCCTTGAGCAACTGATAGCTGTCGCTGTCAACTGTCACTGTAATACGC
TGCTTCATAGCATACCTCTTTTTGACATACTTCGGGTATACATATCAGTATATATTCTTATACCGCAAAA
ATCAGCGCGCAAATACGCATACTGTTATCTGGCTTTTAGTAAGCCGGATCCACGCGTTTACGCCCCGCCC
TGCCACTCATCGCAGTACTGTTGTAATTCATTAAGCATTCTGCCGACATGGAAGCCATCACAAACGGCAT
GATGAACCTGAATCGCCAGCGGCATCAGCACCTTGTCGCCTTGCGTATAATATTTGCCCATGGTGAAAAC
GGGGGCGAAGAAGTTGTCCATATTGGCCACGTTTAAATCAAAACTGGTGAAACTCACCCAGGGATTGGCT
GAGACGAAA
