>Addgene plasmid #47068 | pBXC3H | addgene partial sequence | sequence record 79563 | pBAD-R 5'-GATTTAATCTGTATCAGG-3'
AACTCAATGATGATGATGATGATGGTCGACGGCGCTATTCAGATCCTCTTCTGAGATGAGTTTTTGTTCT
AGATTATTAATGATGATGATGATGGTGATGATGATGGTGTGGACCTTGAAACAAAACTTCTAATGCAGAA
GAGCTGAACTAGTGGATCCCCAAAAAAGAAGAGAAAGGTAGATCCAAAAAAGAAGAGAAAGGTAGCTAGC
GAATTCGATATCACAAGTTTGTACAAAAAAGCTGAACGAGAAACGTAAAATGATATAAATATCAATATAT
TAAATTAGATTTTGCATAAAAAACAGACTACATAATACTGTAAAACACAACATATCCAGTCACTATGGCG
GCCGCATTAGGCACCCCAGGCTTTACACTTTATGCTTCCGGCTCGTATAATGTGTGGATTTTGAGTTAGG
ATCCGTCGAGATTTTCAGGAGCTAAGGAAGCTAAAATGGAGAAAAAAATCACTGGATATACCACCGTTGA
TATATCCCAATGGCATCGTAAAGAACATTTTGAGGCATTTCAGTCAGTTGCTCAATGTACCTATAACCAG
ACCGTTCAGCTGGATATTACGGCCTTTTTAAAGACCGTAAAGAAAAATAAGCACAAGTTTTATCCGGCCT
TTATTCACATTCTTGCCCGCCTGATGAATGCTCATCCGGAATTCCGTATGGCAATGAAAGACGGTGAGCT
GGTGATATGGGATAGTGTTCACCCTTGTTACACCGTTTTCCATGAGCAAACTGAAACGTTTTCATCGCTC
TGGAGTGAATACCACGACGATTTCCGGCAGTTTCTACACATATATTCGCAAGATGTGGCGTGTTACGGTG
AAAACCTGG
